Addgene plasmid #134152: pJM007
Purpose: Retroviral plasmid expressing GFP - Nde1
Depositing lab: Iain Cheeseman. Depositing organization: Whitehead Institute for Biomedical Research. Publication: Nde1 promotes diverse dynein functions through differential interactions and exhibits an isoform-specific proteasome association. Monda JK, Cheeseman IM. Mol Biol Cell. 2018 Sep 15;29(19):2336-2345. doi: 10.1091/mbc.E18-07-0418. Epub 2018 Jul 19. PubMed 30024347.
Backbone
  Vector backbone: pJAG98 (pBABEblast)
  Vector type: Mammalian Expression, Retroviral
Growth in bacteria
  Bacterial resistance: Ampicillin, 100 μg/mL
  Growth temperature: 37°C
  Growth strain: NEB Stable
  Copy number: High Copy
Gene/Insert
  Gene/Insert name: Nde1 1-283
  Species: H. sapiens (human)
  Mutation: 1-283
  Entrez Gene: NDE1 (a.k.a. HOM-TES-87, LIS4, MHAC, NDE, NUDE, NUDE1)
  Tag / fusion protein: GFP (N terminal on insert)
  Cloning method: Restriction Enzyme; 5′ cloning site unknown (unknown if destroyed); 3′ cloning site unknown (unknown if destroyed)
Terms and licenses: Academic/Nonprofit Terms; Industry Terms: Not Available to Industry
How to cite: pJM007 was a gift from Iain Cheeseman (Addgene plasmid # 134152 ; http://n2t.net/addgene:134152 ; RRID:Addgene_134152)
