[The description below was written by a language model from this plasmid's Addgene catalogue record and pLannotate feature annotations shown in this document.]
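Description:
pJM007 is a Moloney murine leukemia virus-based retroviral expression plasmid built on pJAG98, a pBABEblast derivative, for stable expression of a GFP-tagged fragment of human NDE1 in mammalian cells. In bacteria it is maintained through a high-copy ColE1/pUC-type origin and selected with ampicillin via the β-lactamase gene and its own promoter.

The viral cassette is flanked by MMLV long terminal repeats. Downstream of the 5′ LTR lie a packaging signal (Ψ) and a truncated gag segment lacking its start codon, which together promote efficient encapsidation of the genomic RNA when the plasmid is introduced into a packaging cell line that supplies the viral proteins in trans. No separate internal promoter is annotated upstream of the fusion gene, consistent with the usual pBABE arrangement in which the 5′ LTR drives the transgene. The open reading frame begins with EGFP, followed by a short linker region annotated with a fragment of a TEV-cleavage-type tag and an S-tag, and then the NDE1 coding sequence, recorded as residues 1–283. This tandem arrangement suggests a fusion suited to both fluorescence localization and affinity purification, although the record states only the N-terminal GFP tag. After the insert, an SV40 enhancer/early promoter drives the blasticidin S deaminase gene, allowing blasticidin selection of transduced cells. A short stretch annotated as a self-inactivating ΔU3 fragment sits next to a full-length 3′ LTR, so the vector does not appear to be self-inactivating.

The construct is intended for generating stable cell lines expressing GFP-Nde1 1–283, in the context of work on how Nde1 interactions and isoforms contribute to dynein function.
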