Features (pLannotate 1.2.2; 18 found; start..end, strand, type, name):
    320..736     +  CDS            gag (truncated): truncated Moloney murine leukemia virus (MMLV) gag gene lacking the start codon
    777..1493    +  CDS            EGFP: EGFP is a basic (constitutively fluorescent) green fluorescent protein published in 1996, derived from Aequorea victoria. It is reported to be a rapidly-maturing weak dimer with moderate acid sensitivity.
   1520..1538    +  misc_feature   MCS (fragment): pBluescript multiple cloning site
   1539..1558    +  CDS            capTEV™ (fragment): composite tag for in vivo biotinylation, TEV protease cleavage, and 6xHis tagging
   1572..1616    +  CDS            S-Tag: affinity and epitope tag derived from pancreatic ribonuclease A
   1641..2489    +  CDS            NDE1 (fragment): NDE1_HUMAN - Also known as NUDE. Experimental evidence at protein level: Swiss-Prot protein existence level 1. Required for centrosome duplication and formation and function of the mitotic spindle. Essential for the development of the cerebral cortex. May regulate the production of neurons by controlling the orientation of the mitotic spindle during division of cortical neuronal progenitors of the proliferative ventricular zone of the brain. Orientation of the division plane perpendicular to the layers of the cortex gives rise to two proliferative neuronal progenitors whereas parallel orientat
   2492..2514    +  misc_feature   MCS (fragment): multiple cloning site
   2526..2610    +  CDS            large T antigen (fragment): large T antigen from SV40 (simian virus 40)
   2653..2982    +  promoter       SV40 promoter: SV40 enhancer and early promoter
   2990..3388    +  CDS            BSD: blasticidin S deaminase; Aspergillus terreus BSD; confers resistance to blasticidin
   3435..3556    +  LTR            3' LTR (ΔU3) (fragment): self-inactivating 3' long terminal repeat (LTR) from Moloney murine leukemia virus
   3557..4026    +  LTR            LTR: long terminal repeat from Moloney murine leukemia virus
   4092..4144    -  CDS            lacI (fragment): lac repressor; lacI; The lac repressor binds to the lac operator to inhibit transcription in E. coli. This inhibition can be relieved by adding lactose or isopropyl-β-D-thiogalactopyranoside (IPTG).
   4327..4915    -  rep_origin     ori: high-copy-number ColE1/pMB1/pBR322/pUC origin of replication
   5075..5935    -  CDS            AmpR: β-lactamase; bla; confers resistance to ampicillin, carbenicillin, and related antibiotics
   5936..6040    -  promoter       AmpR promoter: bla
   6071..6540    +  LTR            LTR: long terminal repeat from Moloney murine leukemia virus
   6664..253     +  misc_feature   MESV Ψ (fragment) (across the origin): packaging signal of murine embryonic stem cell virus
>Addgene plasmid #134152 | pJM007 | addgene full sequence | sequence record 271353 | Addgene NGS Result
AGCTAACTAGCTCTGTATCTGGCGGACCCGTGGTGGAACTGACGAGTTCTGAACACCCGGCCGCAACCCT
GGGAGACGTCCCAGGGACTTTGGGGGCCGTTTTTGTGGCCCGACCTGAGGAAGGGAGTCGATGTGGAATC
CGACCCCGTCAGGATATGTGGTTCTGGTAGGAGACGAGAACCTAAAACAGTTCCCGCCTCCGTCTGAATT
TTTGCTTTCGGTTTGGAACCGAAGCCGCGCGTCTTGTCTGCTGCAGCGCTGCAGCATCGTTCTGTGTTGT
CTCTGTCTGACTGTGTTTCTGTATTTGTCTGAAAATTAGGGCCAGACTGTTACCACTCCCTTAAGTTTGA
CCTTAGGTCACTGGAAAGATGTCGAGCGGATCGCTCACAACCAGTCGGTAGATGTCAAGAAGAGACGTTG
GGTTACCTTCTGCTCTGCAGAATGGCCAACCTTTAACGTCGGATGGCCGCGAGACGGCACCTTTAACCGA
GACCTCATCACCCAGGTTAAGATCAAGGTCTTTTCACCTGGCCCGCATGGACACCCAGACCAGGTCCCCT
ACATCGTGACCTGGGAAGCCTTGGCTTTTGACCCCCCTCCCTGGGTCAAGCCCTTTGTACACCCTAAGCC
TCCGCCTCCTCTTCCTCCATCCGCCCCGTCTCTCCCCCTTGAACCTCCTCGTTCGACCCCGCCTCGATCC
TCCCTTTATCCAGCCCTCACTCCTTCTCTAGGCGCCGGCCGGATCCCAGTGTGGTGGTACGCTACCGGTC
GCCACCATGGTGAGCAAGGGCGAGGAGCTGTTCACCGGGGTGGTGCCCATCCTGGTCGAGCTGGACGGCG
ACGTAAACGGCCACAAGTTCAGCGTGTCCGGCGAGGGCGAGGGCGATGCCACCTACGGCAAGCTGACCCT
GAAGTTCATCTGCACCACCGGCAAGCTGCCCGTGCCCTGGCCCACCCTCGTGACCACCCTGACCTACGGC
GTGCAGTGCTTCAGCCGCTACCCCGACCACATGAAGCAGCACGACTTCTTCAAGTCCGCCATGCCCGAAG
GCTACGTCCAGGAGCGCACCATCTTCTTCAAGGACGACGGCAACTACAAGACCCGCGCCGAGGTGAAGTT
CGAGGGCGACACCCTGGTGAACCGCATCGAGCTGAAGGGCATCGACTTCAAGGAGGACGGCAACATCCTG
GGGCACAAGCTGGAGTACAACTACAACAGCCACAACGTCTATATCATGGCCGACAAGCAGAAGAACGGCA
TCAAGGTGAACTTCAAGATCCGCCACAACATCGAGGACGGCAGCGTGCAGCTCGCCGACCACTACCAGCA
GAACACCCCCATCGGCGACGGCCCCGTGCTGCTGCCCGACAACCACTACCTGAGCACCCAGTCCGCCCTG
AGCAAAGACCCCAACGAGAAGCGCGATCACATGGTCCTGCTGGAGTTCGTGACCGCCGCCGGGATCACTC
TCGGCATGGACGAGCTGTACAAGTCCGGAGGGGATCGGTGGAGCTCCACCGGTGGCGGCCGCTCTAGAGA
GAATCTTTATTTTCAGGGCGCCGCCAAATTCAAAGAAACCGCTGCTGCTAAATTCGAACGCCAGCACATG
GACAGCGGAGGTGGAGGTACTAGTCTCGAGATGGAGGACTCCGGAAAGACTTTCAGCTCCGAGGAGGAAG
AAGCTAACTATTGGAAAGATCTGGCGATGACCTACAAACAGAGGGCAGAAAATACGCAAGAGGAACTCCG
AGAATTCCAGGAGGGAAGCCGAGAATATGAAGCTGAATTGGAGACGCAGCTGCAACAAATTGAAACCAGG
AACAGAGACCTCCTGTCCGAAAATAACCGCCTTCGCATGGAGCTGGAAACCATCAAGGAGAAGTTTGAAG
TGCAGCACTCTGAAGGCTACCGGCAGATCTCAGCCTTGGAGGATGACCTCGCGCAGACCAAAGCCATTAA
AGACCAATTGCAGAAATACATCAGAGAGCTGGAGCAAGCAAATGACGACCTGGAAAGAGCCAAGCGCGCC
ACGATCATGTCTCTCGAAGACTTTGAGCAGCGCTTGAATCAGGCCATCGAAAGAAATGCCTTCCTGGAAA
GTGAACTTGATGAAAAAGAGAATCTCCTGGAATCTGTTCAGAGACTGAAGGATGAAGCCAGAGATTTGCG
GCAGGAACTGGCCGTGCAGCAGAAGCAGGAGAAACCCAGGACCCCCATGCCCAGCTCAGTGGAAGCTGAG
AGGACAGACACAGCTGTGCAGGCCACGGGCTCCGTGCCGTCCACGCCCATTGCTCACCGAGGACCAAGCT
CAAGTTTAAACACACCTGGGAGCTTCAGACGTGGCCTGGACGACTCCACCGGGGGGACCCCCCTCACACC
TGCGGCCCGGATATCAGCCCTCAACATTGTGGGAGACCTACTGCGGAAAGTCGGGGCACTGGAGTCCAAA
CTCGCTTCCTGCCGGAACCTCGTGTACGATCAGTCCCCATGACCGCGGGCCCGGGATCCACCGGATCTAG
ATAACTGATCATAATCAGCCATACCACATTTGTAGAGGTTTTACTTGCTTTAAAAAACCTCCCACACCTC
CCCCTGAACCTGAAACATAAAATGAATGCAATTCGCCAGCACAGTGGTCGACCCTGTGGAATGTGTGTCA
GTTAGGGTGTGGAAAGTCCCCAGGCTCCCCAGCAGGCAGAAGTATGCAAAGCATGCATCTCAATTAGTCA
GCAACCAGGTGTGGAAAGTCCCCAGGCTCCCCAGCAGGCAGAAGTATGCAAAGCATGCATCTCAATTAGT
CAGCAACCATAGTCCCGCCCCTAACTCCGCCCATCCCGCCCCTAACTCCGCCCAGTTCCGCCCATTCTCC
GCCCCATGGCTGACTAATTTTTTTTATTTATGCAGAGGCCGAGGCCGCCTCGGCCTCTGAGCTATTCCAG
AAGTAGTGAGGAGGCTTTTTTGGAGGCCTAGGCTTTTGCAAAAAGCTTCATGGCCAAGCCTTTGTCTCAA
GAAGAATCCACCCTCATTGAAAGAGCAACGGCTACAATCAACAGCATCCCCATCTCTGAAGACTACAGCG
TCGCCAGCGCAGCTCTCTCTAGCGACGGCCGCATCTTCACTGGTGTCAATGTATATCATTTTACTGGGGG
ACCTTGTGCAGAACTCGTGGTGCTGGGCACTGCTGCTGCTGCGGCAGCTGGCAACCTGACTTGTATCGTC
GCGATCGGAAATGAGAACAGGGGCATCTTGAGCCCCTGCGGACGGTGCCGACAGGTGCTTCTCGATCTGC
ATCCTGGGATCAAAGCCATAGTGAAGGACAGTGATGGACAGCCGACGGCAGTTGGGATTCGTGAATTGCT
GCCCTCTGGTTATGTGTGGGAGGGCTAAGATCGATAAAATAAAAGATTTTATTTAGTCTCCAGAAAAAGG
GGGGAATGAAAGACCCCACCTGTAGGTTTGGCAAGCTAGCTTAAGTAACGCCATTTTGCAAGGCATGGAA
AAATACATAACTGAGAATAGAGAAGTTCAGATCAAGGTCAGGAACAGATGGAACAGCTGAATATGGGCCA
AACAGGATATCTGTGGTAAGCAGTTCCTGCCCCGGCTCAGGGCCAAGAACAGATGGAACAGCTGAATATG
GGCCAAACAGGATATCTGTGGTAAGCAGTTCCTGCCCCGGCTCAGGGCCAAGAACAGATGGTCCCCAGAT
GCGGTCCAGCCCTCAGCAGTTTCTAGAGAACCATCAGATGTTTCCAGGGTGCCCCAAGGACCTGAAATGA
CCCTGTGCCTTATTTGAACTAACCAATCAGTTCGCTTCTCGCTTCTGTTCGCGCGCTTCTGCTCCCCGAG
CTCAATAAAAGAGCCCACAACCCCTCACTCGGGGCGCCAGTCCTCCGATTGACTGAGTCGCCCGGGTACC
CGTGTATCCAATAAACCCTCTTGCAGTTGCATCCGACTTGTGGTCTCGCTGTTCCTTGGGAGGGTCTCCT
CTGAGTGATTGACTACCCGTCAGCGGGGGTCTTTCACATGCAGCATGTATCAAAATTAATTTGGTTTTTT
TTCTTAAGTATTTACATTAAATGGCCATAGTTGCATTAATGAATCGGCCAACGCGCGGGGAGAGGCGGTT
TGCGTATTGGGCGCTCTTCCGCTTCCTCGCTCACTGACTCGCTGCGCTCGGTCGTTCGGCTGCGGCGAGC
GGTATCAGCTCACTCAAAGGCGGTAATACGGTTATCCACAGAATCAGGGGATAACGCAGGAAAGAACATG
TGAGCAAAAGGCCAGCAAAAGGCCAGGAACCGTAAAAAGGCCGCGTTGCTGGCGTTTTTCCATAGGCTCC
GCCCCCCTGACGAGCATCACAAAAATCGACGCTCAAGTCAGAGGTGGCGAAACCCGACAGGACTATAAAG
ATACCAGGCGTTTCCCCCTGGAAGCTCCCTCGTGCGCTCTCCTGTTCCGACCCTGCCGCTTACCGGATAC
CTGTCCGCCTTTCTCCCTTCGGGAAGCGTGGCGCTTTCTCATAGCTCACGCTGTAGGTATCTCAGTTCGG
TGTAGGTCGTTCGCTCCAAGCTGGGCTGTGTGCACGAACCCCCCGTTCAGCCCGACCGCTGCGCCTTATC
CGGTAACTATCGTCTTGAGTCCAACCCGGTAAGACACGACTTATCGCCACTGGCAGCAGCCACTGGTAAC
AGGATTAGCAGAGCGAGGTATGTAGGCGGTGCTACAGAGTTCTTGAAGTGGTGGCCTAACTACGGCTACA
CTAGAAGAACAGTATTTGGTATCTGCGCTCTGCTGAAGCCAGTTACCTTCGGAAAAAGAGTTGGTAGCTC
TTGATCCGGCAAACAAACCACCGCTGGTAGCGGTGGTTTTTTTGTTTGCAAGCAGCAGATTACGCGCAGA
AAAAAAGGATCTCAAGAAGATCCTTTGATCTTTTCTACGGGGTCTGACGCTCAGTGGAACGAAAACTCAC
GTTAAGGGATTTTGGTCATGAGATTATCAAAAAGGATCTTCACCTAGATCCTTTTGCGGCCGCAAATCAA
TCTAAAGTATATATGAGTAAACTTGGTCTGACAGTTACCAATGCTTAATCAGTGAGGCACCTATCTCAGC
GATCTGTCTATTTCGTTCATCCATAGTTGCCTGACTCCCCGTCGTGTAGATAACTACGATACGGGAGGGC
TTACCATCTGGCCCCAGTGCTGCAATGATACCGCGAGACCCACGCTCACCGGCTCCAGATTTATCAGCAA
TAAACCAGCCAGCCGGAAGGGCCGAGCGCAGAAGTGGTCCTGCAACTTTATCCGCCTCCATCCAGTCTAT
TAATTGTTGCCGGGAAGCTAGAGTAAGTAGTTCGCCAGTTAATAGTTTGCGCAACGTTGTTGCCATTGCT
ACAGGCATCGTGGTGTCACGCTCGTCGTTTGGTATGGCTTCATTCAGCTCCGGTTCCCAACGATCAAGGC
GAGTTACATGATCCCCCATGTTGTGCAAAAAAGCGGTTAGCTCCTTCGGTCCTCCGATCGTTGTCAGAAG
TAAGTTGGCCGCAGTGTTATCACTCATGGTTATGGCAGCACTGCATAATTCTCTTACTGTCATGCCATCC
GTAAGATGCTTTTCTGTGACTGGTGAGTACTCAACCAAGTCATTCTGAGAATAGTGTATGCGGCGACCGA
GTTGCTCTTGCCCGGCGTCAATACGGGATAATACCGCGCCACATAGCAGAACTTTAAAAGTGCTCATCAT
TGGAAAACGTTCTTCGGGGCGAAAACTCTCAAGGATCTTACCGCTGTTGAGATCCAGTTCGATGTAACCC
ACTCGTGCACCCAACTGATCTTCAGCATCTTTTACTTTCACCAGCGTTTCTGGGTGAGCAAAAACAGGAA
GGCAAAATGCCGCAAAAAAGGGAATAAGGGCGACACGGAAATGTTGAATACTCATACTCTTCCTTTTTCA
ATATTATTGAAGCATTTATCAGGGTTATTGTCTCATGAGCGGATACATATTTGAATGTATTTAGAAAAAT
AAACAAATAGGGGTTCCGCGCACATTTCCCCGAAAAGTGCCACCTGCAGCCTGAATATGGGCCAAACAGG
ATATCTGTGGTAAGCAGTTCCTGCCCCGGCTCAGGGCCAAGAACAGATGGAACAGCTGAATATGGGCCAA
ACAGGATATCTGTGGTAAGCAGTTCCTGCCCCGGCTCAGGGCCAAGAACAGATGGTCCCCAGATGCGGTC
CAGCCCTCAGCAGTTTCTAGAGAACCATCAGATGTTTCCAGGGTGCCCCAAGGACCTGAAATGACCCTGT
GCCTTATTTGAACTAACCAATCAGTTCGCTTCTCGCTTCTGTTCGCGCGCTTCTGCTCCCCGAGCTCAAT
AAAAGAGCCCACAACCCCTCACTCGGGGCGCCAGTCCTCCGATTGACTGAGTCGCCCGGGTACCCGTGTA
TCCAATAAACCCTCTTGCAGTTGCATCCGACTTGTGGTCTCGCTGTTCCTTGGGAGGGTCTCCTCTGAGT
GATTGACTACCCGTCAGCGGGGGTCTTTCATTTGGGGGCTCGTCCGGGATCGGGAGACCCCTGCCCAGGG
ACCACCGACCCACCACCGGGAGGCAAGCTGGCCAGCAACTTATCTGTGTCTGTCCGATTGTCTAGTGTCT
ATGACTGATTTTATGCGCCTGCGTCGGTACTAGTT
